>Addgene plasmid #162782 | p1.1-Tr2-eGFP | addgene full sequence | sequence record 338334 | Addgene NGS Result
ATGTGAGCAAAAGGCCAGCAAAAGGCCAGGAACCGTAAAAAGGCCGCGTTGCTGGCGTTTTTCCATAGGC
TCCGCCCCCCTGACGAGCATCACAAAAATCGACGCTCAAGTCAGAGGTGGCGAAACCCGACAGGACTATA
AAGATACCAGGCGTTTCCCCCTGGAAGCTCCCTCGTGCGCTCTCCTGTTCCGACCCTGCCGCTTACCGGA
TACCTGTCCGCCTTTCTCCCTTCGGGAAGCGTGGCGCTTTCTCATAGCTCACGCTGTAGGTATCTCAGTT
CGGTGTAGGTCGTTCGCTCCAAGCTGGGCTGTGTGCACGAACCCCCCGTTCAGCCCGACCGCTGCGCCTT
ATCCGGTAACTATCGTCTTGAGTCCAACCCGGTAAGACACGACTTATCGCCACTGGCAGCAGCCACTGGT
AACAGGATTAGCAGAGCGAGGTATGTAGGCGGTGCTACAGAGTTCTTGAAGTGGTGGCCTAACTACGGCT
ACACTAGAAGAACAGTATTTGGTATCTGCGCTCTGCTGAAGCCAGTTACCTTCGGAAAAAGAGTTGGTAG
CTCTTGATCCGGCAAACAAACCACCGCTGGTAGCGGTGGTTTTTTTGTTTGCAAGCAGCAGATTACGCGC
AGAAAAAAAGGATCTCAAGAAGATCCTTTGATCTTTTCTACGGGGTCTGACGCTCAGTGGAACGAAAACT
CACGTTAAGGGATTTTGGTCATGAGATTATCAAAAAGGATCTTCACCTAGATCCTTTTAAATTAAAAATG
AAGTTTTAAATCAATCTAAAGTATATATGAGTAAACTTGGTCTGACAGTTACCAATGCTTAATCAGTGAG
GCACCTATCTCAGCGATCTGTCTATTTCGTTCATCCATAGTTGCCTGACTCCCCGTCGTGTAGATAACTA
CGATACGGGAGGGCTTACCATCTGGCCCCAGTGCTGCAATGATACCGCGAGACCCACGCTCACCGGCTCC
AGATTTATCAGCAATAAACCAGCCAGCCGGAAGGGCCGAGCGCAGAAGTGGTCCTGCAACTTTATCCGCC
TCCATCCAGTCTATTAATTGTTGCCGGGAAGCTAGAGTAAGTAGTTCGCCAGTTAATAGTTTGCGCAACG
TTGTTGCCATTGCTACAGGCATCGTGGTGTCACGCTCGTCGTTTGGTATGGCTTCATTCAGCTCCGGTTC
CCAACGATCAAGGCGAGTTACATGATCCCCCATGTTGTGCAAAAAAGCGGTTAGCTCCTTCGGTCCTCCG
ATCGTTGTCAGAAGTAAGTTGGCCGCAGTGTTATCACTCATGGTTATGGCAGCACTGCATAATTCTCTTA
CTGTCATGCCATCCGTAAGATGCTTTTCTGTGACTGGTGAGTACTCAACCAAGTCATTCTGAGAATAGTG
TATGCGGCGACCGAGTTGCTCTTGCCCGGCGTCAATACGGGATAATACCGCGCCACATAGCAGAACTTTA
AAAGTGCTCATCATTGGAAAACGTTCTTCGGGGCGAAAACTCTCAAGGATCTTACCGCTGTTGAGATCCA
GTTCGATGTAACCCACTCGTGCACCCAACTGATCTTCAGCATCTTTTACTTTCACCAGCGTTTCTGGGTG
AGCAAAAACAGGAAGGCAAAATGCCGCAAAAAAGGGAATAAGGGCGACACGGAAATGTTGAATACTCATA
CTCTTCCTTTTTCAATATTATTGAAGCATTTATCAGGGTTATTGTCTCATGAGCGGATACATATTTGAAT
GTATTTAGAAAAATAAACAAATAGGGGTTCCGCGCACATTTCCCCGAAAAGTGCCACCTGCATCTCATCA
CGGTCACGCATGGCTGCGCCCGCGCAGCGCCCCCCGACCCCCCCCCGATCCCCGGAACGCCAGCCGCCAT
CCACCGCCCGCAGCCCCCGGAGCCCGCGGACCCCGACCCCCCGCCGCTCGCCCGCCGTTGCGCCGCTCTC
TGCGGGGGGGCTAGGGGGCCGCGGGGGGAAGGCCACGCCCCCTCCACTTTTTCCAGGAATGCGCGGCATG
ACCCGCCCCCCCCATGACCCGCCAACACCCCCCCGATGCCCCCCGGGGGTCTTTCCTGGGGGGCCTTTGT
CAGGGTTGCCTGTGTCACCCACGGGCCCCTTGGCCACGCTTGCCTGGGTCACCCCGGAGCCCCGGGTCAC
GTTTGCCGGGGTCAGCCCTGGGGCGCTTCTTCACGCTCCATTGCCATGCAGAATTCCCACATGTGGACAC
CGGACAGTAGGTCCTCAAATGCTCCTTATTAGGTTGGTTCAATAATATCAATTGTTTGTTACTAGGCAGT
GATGTTGTACATCTGGAGGAGATCTCTTGAGCCCATAATCAGGTTATTAGGAATAAATACTCTAAGGCTA
AAAATGTAGCTTAGTGATAAGAGTGCTTGCCTGGTGTGCTGAGACCCTCGGTTCCATCTCCACAACCCCA
TATTCCATTACAAAATACCTTTTCACCGTCCCTAGCATTAAGAAACAAAACAACAAAGAAGTTTTTCTTT
CTTCTGAGATCCTGCCCGGAGAGGCATTTAAAACTGGCCAGGGCCAAAAAAAAAAAAAAAAGAAAAAAAA
GAAAAGAAAACAGGCTAGGGCCGGCATGGTGGCGCACGCCTTTAATCCCAGCACGCAGGAGGCAGAGGCA
GGGCGGATCTCTGTGAGTTTGAGGTCAGCCTGGTCTACCTAGTGAGTTTCAGGGCACCCAGGGCTAAAGA
GACTGTCTCAAAAACAAAACAGCCACACAATCAGAACCACAGCAAAACGCAGTTATGATCCTTGGAACTG
TAGGAATGACAAGCATTTAAATAATAGGACGAGCCATTTTTGAGAAGCTCTGATTTCACAAGTGTCAGGG
ATGGGCTCTGGGCGAGTAAGATTGCTAATGCTGGCCTCTAAATGAGACCACGTGGAGTTGATTAGATTCT
TTTCATGTTCCTCGTGCTCTATCAAATAACTGTACCCAAATACACACACACACACACACACACAATGCGC
GCACACACAAAATCCTTTTTTAGCTTAAGAAGCCCAGAATCAGAAGTAAAGCTAACTGTGGGACTTAAGT
ATTATTCTGAACGGAACTCCCAGGGCGTGAAGCGCGCTTCAGGCTTCCAGAGAAGCAGCTGGCGCTGGAT
GGAATGAACCAAGAGGCCAGCACAGGGGCAGATCCGTCGAGCTCTCGGCCACCGAGCTGAGCCCTTAGGT
TCTGGGGCTGGGAAGGGTCCCTAGGATTGTGCACCTCTCCCGCGGGGGACAAGCAGGGGGATGGCGGGGC
TGACGTCGGGAGGTGGCCTCCACGGGAAGGGACACCCGGATCTCGACACAGCCTTGGCAGTGGAGTCAGG
AAGGGTAGGGACAGATTCTGGACGCCCTCTTGGCCAGCTCCTCACCGCCCCACCCCCGACTGGAGCCGAG
AGTAATTCATACAAAAGGAGGGATCGCCTTCGCCCCTGGGAATCCCAGGGACCGTCGCTAAATTCTGGCC
GGCCTCCCAGCCCGGAACCGCTGTGCCCGCCCAGCGCGGCGGGAGGAGCCTGCGCCTAGGGCGGATCGCG
GGTCGGCGGGAGAGCACAAGCCCACAGTCCCCGGCGGTGGGGGAGGGGCGCGCTGAGCGGGGGCCCGGGA
GCCAGCGCGGGGCAAACTGGGAAAGTGGCGTCGTGTGCTGGCTCCGCCCTCTTCCCGAGGGTGGGGGAGA
ACGGTATAAAAGTGCGGTAGTCGCGTTGGACGTTCTTTTTCGCAACGGGTTTGCCGTCAGAACGCAGGTG
AGTGGCGGGTGTGGCCTCCGCGGGCCCGGGCTCCCTCCTTTGAGCGGGGTCGGGCCGCCGTGCGGGTGTC
GTCGGCCGGGCTTCTCTGCGAGCGTTCCCGCCCTGGATGGCGGGCTGTGCGGGAGGGCGAGGGGGGGAGG
CCTGGCGGCGGCCCCGGAGCCTCGCCTCGTGTCGGGCGTGAGGCCTAGCGTGGCTTCCGCCCCGCCGCGT
GCCACCGCGGCCGCGCTTTGCTGTCTGCCCGGCTGCCCTCGATTGCCTGCCCGCGGCCCGGGCCAACAAA
GGGAGGGCGTGGAGCTGGCTGGTAGGGAGCCCCGTAGTCCGCATGTCGGGCAGGGAGAGCGGCAGCAGTC
GGGGGGGGGACCGGGCCCGCCCGTCCCGCAGCACATGTCCAACGCCGCCTGGACGGGTAGCGGCCTGTGT
CCTGATAAGGCGGCCGGGCGGTGGGTTTTAGATGCCGGGTTCAGGTGGCCCCGGGTCCCGGCCCGGTCTG
GCCAGTACCCCGTAGTGGCTTAGCTCCGAGGAGGGCGAGGCCCGCCCGCCCGGCACCAGTTGCGTGCGCG
GAAAGATGGCCGCTCCCGGGCCCTGTAGCAAGGAGCTCAAAATGGAGGACGCGGCAGCCCGGCGGAGCGG
GGCGGGTGAGTCACCCACACAAAGGAAGAGGGCCTTGCCCCTCGCCGGCCGCTGCTTCCTGTGACCCCGT
GGTGTACCGGCCGCACTTCAGTCACCCCGGGCGCTCTTTCGGAGCACCGCTGGCCTCCGCTGGGGGAGGG
GATCTGTCTAATGGCGTTGGAGTTTGCTCACATTTGGTGGGTGGAGACTGTAGCCAGGCCAGCCTGGCCA
TGAAAGTAATTCTTGGAATTTGCCCATTTTGAGTTTGGAGCGAAGCTGATTGACAAAGCTGCTTAGCCGT
TCAAAGGTATTCTTCGAACTTTTTTTTTAAGGTGTTGTGAAAACCTCGAGGCCGCCACCATGGTGAGCAA
GGGCGAGGAGCTGTTCACCGGGGTGGTGCCCATCCTGGTCGAGCTGGACGGCGACGTAAACGGCCACAAG
TTCAGCGTGTCCGGCGAGGGCGAGGGCGATGCCACCTACGGCAAGCTGACCCTGAAGTTCATCTGCACCA
CCGGCAAGCTGCCCGTGCCCTGGCCCACCCTCGTGACCACCCTGACCTACGGCGTGCAGTGCTTCAGCCG
CTACCCCGACCACATGAAGCAGCACGACTTCTTCAAGTCCGCCATGCCCGAAGGCTACGTCCAGGAGCGC
ACCATCTTCTTCAAGGACGACGGCAACTACAAGACCCGCGCCGAGGTGAAGTTCGAGGGCGACACCCTGG
TGAACCGCATCGAGCTGAAGGGCATCGACTTCAAGGAGGACGGCAACATCCTGGGGCACAAGCTGGAGTA
CAACTACAACAGCCACAACGTCTATATCATGGCCGACAAGCAGAAGAACGGCATCAAGGTGAACTTCAAG
ATCCGCCACAACATCGAGGACGGCAGCGTGCAGCTCGCCGACCACTACCAGCAGAACACCCCCATCGGCG
ACGGCCCCGTGCTGCTGCCCGACAACCACTACCTGAGCACCCAGTCCGCCCTGAGCAAAGACCCCAACGA
GAAGCGCGATCACATGGTCCTGCTGGAGTTCGTGACCGCCGCCGGGATCACTCTCGGCATGGACGAGCTG
TACAAGTAAGCTAGCGGCCGCGCAGTTAACGCCGCCCCTCTCCCTCCCCCCCCCCTAACGTTACTGGCCG
AAGCCGCTTGGAATAAGGCCGGTGTGCGTTTGTCTATATGTTATTTTCCACCATATTGCCGTCTTTTGGC
AATGTGAGGGCCCGGAAACCTGGCCCTGTCTTCTTGACGAGCATTCCTAGGGGTCTTTCCCCTCTCGCCA
AAGGAATGCAAGGTCTGTTGAATGTCGTGAAGGAAGCAGTTCCTCTGGAAGCTTCTTGAAGACAAACAAC
GTCTGTAGCGACCCTTTGCAGGCAGCGGAACCCCCCACCTGGCGACAGGTGCCTCTGCGGCCAAAAGCCA
CGTGTATAAGATACACCTGCAAAGGCGGCACAACCCCAGTGCCACGTTGTGAGTTGGATAGTTGTGGAAA
GAGTCAAATGGCTCTCCTCAAGCGTATTCAACAAGGGGCTGAAGGATGCCCAGAAGGTACCCCATTGTAT
GGGATCTGATCTGGGGCCTCGGTACACATGCTTTACATGTGTTTAGTCGAGGTTAAAAAAACGTCTAGGC
CCCCCGAACCACGGGGACGTGGTTTTCCTTTGAAAAACACGATGATAATATGGCCACAAGATCTGCCACC
ATGGTTCGACCATTGAACTGCATCGTCGCCGTGTCCCAAAATATGGGGATTGGCAAGAACGGAGACCTAC
CCTGGCCTCCGCTCAGGAACGAGTTCAAGTACTTCCAAAGAATGACCACAACCTCTTCAGTGGAAGGTAA
ACAGAATCTGGTGATTATGGGTAGGAAAACCTGGTTCTCCATTCCTGAGAAGAATCGACCTCTAAAGGAC
AGAATTAATATAGTTCTCAGTAGAGAACTCAAAGAACCACCACGAGGAGCTCATTTTCTTGCCAAAAGTT
TGGATGATGCCTTAAGACTTATTGAACAACCGGAATTGGCAAGTAAAGTAGACATGGTTTGGATAGTCGG
AGGCAGTTCTGTTTACCAGGAAGCCATGAATCAACCAGGCCACCTCAGACTCTTTGTGACAAGGATCATG
CAGGAATTTGAAAGTGACACGTTTTTCCCAGAAATTGATTTGGGGAAATATAAACTTCTCCCAGAATACC
CAGGCGTCCTCTCTGAGGTCCAGGAGGAAAAAGGCATCAAGTATAAGTTTGAAGTCTACGAGAAGAAAGA
CTAATCTAGCATATTACCCCTAACACCTGCCACCCCAGTCTTAATCAGTGGTGGAAGAACGGTCTCAGAA
CTGTTTGTCTCAATTGGCCATTTAAGTTTAATAGTGAAAGACTGGTTAATGATAACAATGCATCGGAAAA
CCTTCAGGAGGAAAGGAGAATGTTTTGTGGAACATTTTTGTGTGTGTGGCAGTTTTAAGTTATTAGTTTT
CAAAATCAGTACTTTTTAATGGAAACAACTTGACCAAAAATCTGTCACAGAATTTTGAGACCCATTAAAA
TACAAGTTTAATGAGAAGTCTGTCTCTGTTAATGCTGAAGTCATTACTAAGTGCTTAGCTTAGCAAGGTA
TGTGGATGCCCATTTGTGTTCCAAGGGATTGGACTGTTCATCAGGACCCAGAGCTGAGTTTCAAGGGCTC
AAGAGATGGCTTATTACCTGTGGGTGTCTTGAAGGTTCTGGTTGGGACAAATTAGGAATGTTTTTGGCAG
ACATGGTGACTACCCTTCATCTGGGTGAGTTCAGTTGATTTGTCTTGAGCCTTTGGGGTTTACACAAGTA
AATGACATCATACAGTTAGTGTATTGTTAGTGAATATTAATATATGAGGCAGGCTTTGCTCTAGACATAT
GTCGACGTCCGGAGCTCTGGCGCGCCATGGCTCTTCCGCTTCCTCGCTCACTGACTCGCTGCGCTCGGTC
GTTCGGCTGCGGCGAGCGGTATCAGCTCACTCAAAGGCGGTAATACGGTTATCCACAGAATCAGGGGATA
ACGCAGGAAAGAAC
Features (pLannotate 1.2.2; 10 found; start..end, strand, type, name):
     60..648     -  rep_origin     ori: high-copy-number ColE1/pMB1/pBR322/pUC origin of replication
    819..1679    -  CDS            AmpR: β-lactamase; bla; confers resistance to ampicillin, carbenicillin, and related antibiotics
   1680..1784    -  promoter       AmpR promoter: bla
   2566..2595    +  promoter       Act1 promoter (fragment): rice actin promoter
   3645..3806    +  promoter       mEF-1α promoter (fragment): strong constitutive promoter for mouse elongation factor EF-1α
   4632..4659    +  intron         EF-1α intron A (fragment): truncated intron upstream of the start codon of human EF-1α
   4750..5469    +  CDS            EGFP: the original enhanced GFP (Yang et al., 1996) mammalian codon-optimized
   5495..6079    +  misc_feature   IRES2: internal ribosome entry site (IRES) of the encephalomyocarditis virus (EMCV)
   6091..6651    +  CDS            Dhfr: DYR_MOUSE - Experimental evidence at protein level: Swiss-Prot protein existence level 1. Key enzyme in folate metabolism. Contributes to the de novo mitochondrial thymidylate biosynthesis pathway (PubMed:25980602). Catalyzes an essential reaction for de novo glycine and purine synthesis, and for DNA precursor synthesis (PubMed:25980602). Binds its own mRNA. From Mus musculus (Mouse).
   7313..7434    -  rep_origin     RSF ori (fragment): Plasmids containing the RSF 1030 origin of replication can be propagated in E. coli cells that contain additional plasmids with compatible origins.
