[The description below was written by a language model from this plasmid's Addgene catalogue record and pLannotate feature annotations shown in this document.]
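Description:
p1.1-Tr2-eGFP is a mammalian expression plasmid of about 7.4 kb, built on the p1.1 backbone, a vector that drives transgene expression with regulatory sequences from the Chinese hamster (CHO) translation elongation factor 1 alpha 1 (EEF1A1) gene. In this "Tr2" derivative the EEF1A1 upstream and downstream flanking regions (UFR and DFR) have been truncated, which explains why the whole plasmid is smaller than the 11.9 kb recorded for the parental backbone. It is propagated in E. coli as a high-copy plasmid through a ColE1/pUC-type origin and selected with ampicillin via the β-lactamase gene and its native promoter.

The payload is enhanced GFP, amplified from a commercial EGFP vector, preceded by a consensus Kozak sequence and cloned between AbsI and NheI sites that remain intact. The automated annotation picks up short matches to mouse EF-1α promoter and human EF-1α intron A upstream of the reporter. These most likely reflect homology with the hamster EEF1A1 promoter region named in the catalogue entry, while the brief hits to a rice actin promoter and an RSF origin are probably incidental. Downstream of EGFP lies an EMCV IRES followed by mouse dihydrofolate reductase, so reporter and selection marker are translated from a single bicistronic transcript. This linkage supports the listed HT/MTX selection: DHFR-deficient cells can be selected in medium lacking hypoxanthine and thymidine, and methotrexate can be used to enrich for higher-expressing or amplified integrants.

The plasmid serves as a fluorescent reporter for protein expression studies, and the associated work concerns stably transfected CHO cells carrying EEF1A1-based vectors.
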