Addgene plasmid #162782: p1.1-Tr2-eGFP
Purpose: Fluorescent reporter for protein expression studies
Depositing lab: Ivan Vorobiev. Depositing organization: Federal Research Centre "Fundamentals of Biotechnology" of the Russian Academy of Sciences. Publication: High-level expression of the monomeric SARS-CoV-2 S protein RBD 320-537 in stably transfected CHO cells by the EEF1A1-based plasmid vector. Sinegubova MV, Orlova NA, Kovnir SV, Dayanova LK, Vorobiev II. PLoS One. 2021 Feb 2;16(2):e0242890. doi: 10.1371/journal.pone.0242890. eCollection 2021. PubMed 33529230.
Backbone
  Vector backbone: p1.1
  Backbone manufacturer: LMBT, LTD
  Backbone size w/o insert (bp): 11914
  Total vector size (bp): 7436
  Modifications to backbone: Truncated EEF1A1 DFR and UFR sequences
  Vector type: Mammalian Expression
  Selectable markers: HT/MTX
Growth in bacteria
  Bacterial resistance: Ampicillin, 100 μg/mL
  Growth temperature: 37°C
  Growth strain: DH5alpha
  Copy number: High Copy
Gene/Insert
  Gene/Insert name: enhanced green fluorescent protein (alt name: eGFP)
  Species: Aequorea victoria
  Insert size (bp): 735
  Mutation: consensus Kozak sequence (GCCGCCATGG) added before the ORF
  GenBank ID: AAB02576.1
  Promoter: CHO EEF1A1 (Translation Elongation Factor 1 Alpha 1)
  Cloning method: Restriction Enzyme; 5′ cloning site AbsI (not destroyed); 3′ cloning site NheI (not destroyed)
  Sequencing primers: 5′ SQ-5CH6-F GCCGCTGCTTCCTGTGAC; 3′ IRESA rev aggtttccgggccctcacattg
Resource information
  A portion of this plasmid was derived from a plasmid made by: The eGFP ORF obtained by PCR with pEGFPN2 (Clontech) as a template
Terms and licenses: Academic/Nonprofit Terms; Industry Terms: Not Available to Industry
How to cite: p1.1-Tr2-eGFP was a gift from Ivan Vorobiev (Addgene plasmid # 162782 ; http://n2t.net/addgene:162782 ; RRID:Addgene_162782)
